Addgene plasmid #182552: pSpCas9-Puro HLAG-2B-sgRNA
Purpose: Cas9 from S.pyogenes with 2A-Puro, and the 2B-sgRNA to targeting exon 2 of human HLA-G gene
Depositing lab: Santiago Miriuka. Depositing organization: Fundacion FLENI. Publication: HLA-G gene editing in tumor cell lines as a novel alternative in cancer immunotherapy. Palma MB, Tronik-Le Roux D, Amin G, Castaneda S, Mobbs AM, Scarafia MA, La Greca A, Daouya M, Poras I, Inda AM, Moro LN, Carosella ED, Garcia MN, Miriuka SG. Sci Rep. 2021 Nov 12;11(1):22158. doi: 10.1038/s41598-021-01572-0. PubMed 34773056.
Backbone
  Vector backbone: PX459
  Backbone manufacturer: Dr. Feng Zhang's Lab
  Total vector size (bp): 9176
  Modifications to backbone: 2B-sgRNA targeting exon 2 HLA-G gene
  Vector type: Mammalian Expression, CRISPR
  Selectable markers: Puromycin
Growth in bacteria
  Bacterial resistance: Ampicillin, 100 μg/mL
  Growth temperature: 37°C
  Growth strain: DH5alpha
  Copy number: High Copy
Gene/Insert
  Gene/Insert name: hSpCas9-2A-Puro-HLAG-2B-sgRNA
  gRNA/shRNA sequence: GGACTTTAGAACCAGGACCG
  Species: Synthetic
  Promoter: Cbh
  Cloning method: Restriction Enzyme; 5′ cloning site BbsI (destroyed during cloning); 3′ cloning site BbsI (destroyed during cloning)
  Sequencing primers: 5′ hU6-F primer (5'-GAGGGCCTATTTCCCATGATT-3'); 3′ 2B-sgRNA Rv (5'-CGGTCCTGGTTCTAAAGTCC-3')
Terms and licenses: Academic/Nonprofit Terms; Industry Terms: Not Available to Industry
Depositor comments: This is a version of Addgene Plasmid #62988 where the guide sequence HLAG/2B-sgRNA was cloned into this plasmid using BbsI sites.
How to cite: pSpCas9-Puro HLAG-2B-sgRNA was a gift from Santiago Miriuka (Addgene plasmid # 182552 ; http://n2t.net/addgene:182552 ; RRID:Addgene_182552)
