[The description below was written by a language model from this plasmid's Addgene catalogue record and pLannotate feature annotations shown in this document.]
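Description:
pSpCas9-Puro HLAG-2B-sgRNA is an all-in-one mammalian CRISPR expression plasmid built on the PX459 backbone, in which a single guide sequence (designated 2B) directed against exon 2 of the human HLA-G gene has been inserted. The guide oligonucleotides were cloned through the backbone's BbsI sites, which were destroyed in the process, placing the spacer between the human U6 RNA polymerase III promoter and the Streptococcus pyogenes gRNA scaffold so that a complete sgRNA is transcribed in transfected cells. In bacteria the plasmid is maintained at high copy from a ColE1/pUC-type origin under ampicillin selection (AmpR). An f1 origin and a single annotated AAV2 ITR are also present as backbone remnants.

The second expression unit is driven by the Cbh promoter, seen in the feature table as a CMV enhancer, a chicken β-actin promoter (split across the numbering origin of the circular sequence) and a hybrid CBA/MVM intron. It expresses humanized SpCas9 carrying a C-terminal nucleoplasmin nuclear localization signal. The nuclease is linked by a 2A peptide, named in the catalogue entry but not separately annotated, to puromycin N-acetyltransferase, and the unit ends in a bGH polyadenylation signal. The 2A linkage yields Cas9 and the resistance protein from one transcript, so puromycin treatment enriches for cells that received the nuclease.

The sequence record is a partial NGS assembly of 9,143 nt, slightly shorter than the stated 9,176 bp. According to the associated publication title, the plasmid was used to edit HLA-G in tumor cell lines, explored as an approach to cancer immunotherapy.
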