Features (pLannotate 1.2.2; 20 found; start..end, strand, type, name):
      6..126     +  promoter       chicken β-actin promoter (fragment): contains a 21-bp deletion relative to the standard chicken β-actin promoter
    127..354     +  intron         hybrid intron: hybrid between chicken β-actin (CBA) and minute virus of mice (MMV) introns (Gray et al., 2011)
    492..2093    +  CDS            Cas9(N): N-terminal portion of Streptococcus pyogenes Cas9 (Zetsche et al., 2015)
   2094..4592    +  CDS            Cas9(C): C-terminal portion of Streptococcus pyogenes Cas9 (Zetsche et al., 2015)
   4593..4640    +  CDS            nucleoplasmin NLS: bipartite nuclear localization signal from nucleoplasmin
   4710..5309    +  CDS            PuroR (fragment): puromycin N-acetyltransferase; pac from Streptomyces; confers resistance to puromycin
   5343..5454    +  polyA_signal   bGH poly(A) signal: bovine growth hormone polyadenylation signal
   5559..5699    +  repeat_region  AAV2 ITR: inverted terminal repeat of adeno-associated virus serotype 2 inverted
   5704..5755    -  misc_feature   bom (fragment): basis of mobility region from pBR322
   5774..6229    +  rep_origin     f1 ori (sequence partly withheld): f1 bacteriophage origin of replication; arrow indicates direction of (+) strand synthesis
   6230..6279    -  misc_feature   bom (fragment): basis of mobility region from pBR322
   6381..6416    -  CDS            rop (fragment): Rop protein, which maintains plasmids at low copy number; rop
   6511..6615    +  promoter       AmpR promoter: bla
   6616..7476    +  CDS            AmpR: β-lactamase; bla; confers resistance to ampicillin, carbenicillin, and related antibiotics
   7647..8235    +  rep_origin     ori: high-copy-number ColE1/pMB1/pBR322/pUC origin of replication
   8297..8537    +  promoter       U6 promoter: RNA polymerase III promoter for human U6 snRNA
   8566..8641    +  misc_RNA       gRNA scaffold: guide RNA scaffold for the Streptococcus pyogenes CRISPR/Cas9 system
   8648..8691    +  misc_RNA       gRNA scaffold (fragment): guide RNA scaffold for the Streptococcus pyogenes CRISPR/Cas9 system
   8738..9023    +  enhancer       CMV enhancer: human cytomegalovirus immediate early enhancer; contains an 18-bp deletion relative to the standard CMV enhancer
   9025..9142    +  promoter       chicken β-actin promoter (fragment): contains a 21-bp deletion relative to the standard chicken β-actin promoter
>Addgene plasmid #182552 | pSpCas9-Puro HLAG-2B-sgRNA | addgene full sequence | sequence record 361331 | Addgene Partial NGS Result
NNNNNGGGCGGGGCGAGGCGGAGAGGTGCGGCGGCAGCCAATCAGAGCGGCGCGCTCCGAAAGTTTCCTT
TTATGGCGAGGCGGCGGCGGCGGCGGCCCTATAAAAAGCGAAGCGCGCGGCGGGCGGGAGTCGCTGCGCG
CTGCCTTCGCCCCGTGCCCCGCTCCGCCGCCGCCTCGCGCCGCCCGCCCCGGCTCTGACTGACCGCGTTA
CTCCCACAGGTGAGCGGGCGGGACGGCCCTTCTCCTCCGGGCTGTAATTAGCTGAGCAAGAGGTAAGGGT
TTAAGGGATGGTTGGTTGGTGGGGTATTAATGTTTAATTACCTGGAGCACCTGCCTGAAATCACTTTTTT
TCAGGTTGGACCGGTGCCACCATGGACTATAAGGACCACGACGGAGACTACAAGGATCATGATATTGATT
ACAAAGACGATGACGATAAGATGGCCCCAAAGAAGAAGCGGAAGGTCGGTATCCACGGAGTCCCAGCAGC
CGACAAGAAGTACAGCATCGGCCTGGACATCGGCACCAACTCTGTGGGCTGGGCCGTGATCACCGACGAG
TACAAGGTGCCCAGCAAGAAATTCAAGGTGCTGGGCAACACCGACCGGCACAGCATCAAGAAGAACCTGA
TCGGAGCCCTGCTGTTCGACAGCGGCGAAACAGCCGAGGCCACCCGGCTGAAGAGAACCGCCAGAAGAAG
ATACACCAGACGGAAGAACCGGATCTGCTATCTGCAAGAGATCTTCAGCAACGAGATGGCCAAGGTGGAC
GACAGCTTCTTCCACAGACTGGAAGAGTCCTTCCTGGTGGAAGAGGATAAGAAGCACGAGCGGCACCCCA
TCTTCGGCAACATCGTGGACGAGGTGGCCTACCACGAGAAGTACCCCACCATCTACCACCTGAGAAAGAA
ACTGGTGGACAGCACCGACAAGGCCGACCTGCGGCTGATCTATCTGGCCCTGGCCCACATGATCAAGTTC
CGGGGCCACTTCCTGATCGAGGGCGACCTGAACCCCGACAACAGCGACGTGGACAAGCTGTTCATCCAGC
TGGTGCAGACCTACAACCAGCTGTTCGAGGAAAACCCCATCAACGCCAGCGGCGTGGACGCCAAGGCCAT
CCTGTCTGCCAGACTGAGCAAGAGCAGACGGCTGGAAAATCTGATCGCCCAGCTGCCCGGCGAGAAGAAG
AATGGCCTGTTCGGAAACCTGATTGCCCTGAGCCTGGGCCTGACCCCCAACTTCAAGAGCAACTTCGACC
TGGCCGAGGATGCCAAACTGCAGCTGAGCAAGGACACCTACGACGACGACCTGGACAACCTGCTGGCCCA
GATCGGCGACCAGTACGCCGACCTGTTTCTGGCCGCCAAGAACCTGTCCGACGCCATCCTGCTGAGCGAC
ATCCTGAGAGTGAACACCGAGATCACCAAGGCCCCCCTGAGCGCCTCTATGATCAAGAGATACGACGAGC
ACCACCAGGACCTGACCCTGCTGAAAGCTCTCGTGCGGCAGCAGCTGCCTGAGAAGTACAAAGAGATTTT
CTTCGACCAGAGCAAGAACGGCTACGCCGGCTACATTGACGGCGGAGCCAGCCAGGAAGAGTTCTACAAG
TTCATCAAGCCCATCCTGGAAAAGATGGACGGCACCGAGGAACTGCTCGTGAAGCTGAACAGAGAGGACC
TGCTGCGGAAGCAGCGGACCTTCGACAACGGCAGCATCCCCCACCAGATCCACCTGGGAGAGCTGCACGC
CATTCTGCGGCGGCAGGAAGATTTTTACCCATTCCTGAAGGACAACCGGGAAAAGATCGAGAAGATCCTG
ACCTTCCGCATCCCCTACTACGTGGGCCCTCTGGCCAGGGGAAACAGCAGATTCGCCTGGATGACCAGAA
AGAGCGAGGAAACCATCACCCCCTGGAACTTCGAGGAAGTGGTGGACAAGGGCGCTTCCGCCCAGAGCTT
CATCGAGCGGATGACCAACTTCGATAAGAACCTGCCCAACGAGAAGGTGCTGCCCAAGCACAGCCTGCTG
TACGAGTACTTCACCGTGTATAACGAGCTGACCAAAGTGAAATACGTGACCGAGGGAATGAGAAAGCCCG
CCTTCCTGAGCGGCGAGCAGAAAAAGGCCATCGTGGACCTGCTGTTCAAGACCAACCGGAAAGTGACCGT
GAAGCAGCTGAAAGAGGACTACTTCAAGAAAATCGAGTGCTTCGACTCCGTGGAAATCTCCGGCGTGGAA
GATCGGTTCAACGCCTCCCTGGGCACATACCACGATCTGCTGAAAATTATCAAGGACAAGGACTTCCTGG
ACAATGAGGAAAACGAGGACATTCTGGAAGATATCGTGCTGACCCTGACACTGTTTGAGGACAGAGAGAT
GATCGAGGAACGGCTGAAAACCTATGCCCACCTGTTCGACGACAAAGTGATGAAGCAGCTGAAGCGGCGG
AGATACACCGGCTGGGGCAGGCTGAGCCGGAAGCTGATCAACGGCATCCGGGACAAGCAGTCCGGCAAGA
CAATCCTGGATTTCCTGAAGTCCGACGGCTTCGCCAACAGAAACTTCATGCAGCTGATCCACGACGACAG
CCTGACCTTTAAAGAGGACATCCAGAAAGCCCAGGTGTCCGGCCAGGGCGATAGCCTGCACGAGCACATT
GCCAATCTGGCCGGCAGCCCCGCCATTAAGAAGGGCATCCTGCAGACAGTGAAGGTGGTGGACGAGCTCG
TGAAAGTGATGGGCCGGCACAAGCCCGAGAACATCGTGATCGAAATGGCCAGAGAGAACCAGACCACCCA
GAAGGGACAGAAGAACAGCCGCGAGAGAATGAAGCGGATCGAAGAGGGCATCAAAGAGCTGGGCAGCCAG
ATCCTGAAAGAACACCCCGTGGAAAACACCCAGCTGCAGAACGAGAAGCTGTACCTGTACTACCTGCAGA
ATGGGCGGGATATGTACGTGGACCAGGAACTGGACATCAACCGGCTGTCCGACTACGATGTGGACCATAT
CGTGCCTCAGAGCTTTCTGAAGGACGACTCCATCGACAACAAGGTGCTGACCAGAAGCGACAAGAACCGG
GGCAAGAGCGACAACGTGCCCTCCGAAGAGGTCGTGAAGAAGATGAAGAACTACTGGCGGCAGCTGCTGA
ACGCCAAGCTGATTACCCAGAGAAAGTTCGACAATCTGACCAAGGCCGAGAGAGGCGGCCTGAGCGAACT
GGATAAGGCCGGCTTCATCAAGAGACAGCTGGTGGAAACCCGGCAGATCACAAAGCACGTGGCACAGATC
CTGGACTCCCGGATGAACACTAAGTACGACGAGAATGACAAGCTGATCCGGGAAGTGAAAGTGATCACCC
TGAAGTCCAAGCTGGTGTCCGATTTCCGGAAGGATTTCCAGTTTTACAAAGTGCGCGAGATCAACAACTA
CCACCACGCCCACGACGCCTACCTGAACGCCGTCGTGGGAACCGCCCTGATCAAAAAGTACCCTAAGCTG
GAAAGCGAGTTCGTGTACGGCGACTACAAGGTGTACGACGTGCGGAAGATGATCGCCAAGAGCGAGCAGG
AAATCGGCAAGGCTACCGCCAAGTACTTCTTCTACAGCAACATCATGAACTTTTTCAAGACCGAGATTAC
CCTGGCCAACGGCGAGATCCGGAAGCGGCCTCTGATCGAGACAAACGGCGAAACCGGGGAGATCGTGTGG
GATAAGGGCCGGGATTTTGCCACCGTGCGGAAAGTGCTGAGCATGCCCCAAGTGAATATCGTGAAAAAGA
CCGAGGTGCAGACAGGCGGCTTCAGCAAAGAGTCTATCCTGCCCAAGAGGAACAGCGATAAGCTGATCGC
CAGAAAGAAGGACTGGGACCCTAAGAAGTACGGCGGCTTCGACAGCCCCACCGTGGCCTATTCTGTGCTG
GTGGTGGCCAAAGTGGAAAAGGGCAAGTCCAAGAAACTGAAGAGTGTGAAAGAGCTGCTGGGGATCACCA
TCATGGAAAGAAGCAGCTTCGAGAAGAATCCCATCGACTTTCTGGAAGCCAAGGGCTACAAAGAAGTGAA
AAAGGACCTGATCATCAAGCTGCCTAAGTACTCCCTGTTCGAGCTGGAAAACGGCCGGAAGAGAATGCTG
GCCTCTGCCGGCGAACTGCAGAAGGGAAACGAACTGGCCCTGCCCTCCAAATATGTGAACTTCCTGTACC
TGGCCAGCCACTATGAGAAGCTGAAGGGCTCCCCCGAGGATAATGAGCAGAAACAGCTGTTTGTGGAACA
GCACAAGCACTACCTGGACGAGATCATCGAGCAGATCAGCGAGTTCTCCAAGAGAGTGATCCTGGCCGAC
GCTAATCTGGACAAAGTGCTGTCCGCCTACAACAAGCACCGGGATAAGCCCATCAGAGAGCAGGCCGAGA
ATATCATCCACCTGTTTACCCTGACCAATCTGGGAGCCCCTGCCGCCTTCAAGTACTTTGACACCACCAT
CGACCGGAAGAGGTACACCAGCACCAAAGAGGTGCTGGACGCCACCCTGATCCACCAGAGCATCACCGGC
CTGTACGAGACACGGATCGACCTGTCTCAGCTGGGAGGCGACAAAAGGCCGGCGGCCACGAAAAAGGCCG
GCCAGGCAAAAAAGAAAAAGGAATTCGGCAGTGGAGAGGGCAGAGGAAGTCTGCTAACATGCGGTGACGT
CGAGGAGAATCCTGGCCCAATGACCGAGTACAAGCCCACGGTGCGCCTCGCCACCCGCGACGACGTCCCC
AGGGCCGTACGCACCCTCGCCGCCGCGTTCGCCGACTACCCCGCCACGCGCCACACCGTCGATCCGGACC
GCCACATCGAGCGGGTCACCGAGCTGCAAGAACTCTTCCTCACGCGCGTCGGGCTCGACATCGGCAAGGT
GTGGGTCGCGGACGACGGCGCCGCGGTGGCGGTCTGGACCACGCCGGAGAGCGTCGAAGCGGGGGCGGTG
TTCGCCGAGATCGGCCCGCGCATGGCCGAGTTGAGCGGTTCCCGGCTGGCCGCGCAGCAACAGATGGAAG
GCCTCCTGGCGCCGCACCGGCCCAAGGAGCCCGCGTGGTTCCTGGCCACCGTCGGAGTCTCGCCCGACCA
CCAGGGCAAGGGTCTGGGCAGCGCCGTCGTGCTCCCCGGAGTGGAGGCGGCCGAGCGCGCCGGGGTGCCC
GCCTTCCTGGAGACCTCCGCGCCCCGCAACCTCCCCTTCTACGAGCGGCTCGGCTTCACCGTCACCGCCG
ACGTCGAGGTGCCCGAAGGACCGCGCACCTGGTGCATGACCCGCAAGCCCGGTGCCTGAGAATTCTAACT
AGAGCTCGCTGATCAGCCTCGACTGTGCCTTCTAGTTGCCAGCCATCTGTTGTTTGCCCCTCCCCCGTGC
CTTCCTTGACCCTGGAAGGTGCCACTCCCACTGTCCTTTCCTAATAAAATGAGGAAATTGCATCGCATTG
TCTGAGTAGGTGTCATTCTATTCTGGGGGGTGGGGTGGGGCAGGACAGCAAGGGGGAGGATTGGGAAGAG
AATAGCAGGCATGCTGGGGAGCGGCCGCAGGAACCCCTAGTGATGGAGTTGGCCACTCCCTCTCTGCGCG
CTCGCTCGCTCACTGAGGCCGGGCGACCAAAGGTCGCCCGACGCCCGGGCTTTGCCCGGGCGGCCTCAGT
GAGCGAGCGAGCGCGCAGCTGCCTGCAGGGGCGCCTGATGCGGTATTTTCTCCTTACGCATCTGTGCGGT
ATTTCACACCGCATA
[95 nt withheld, positions 5756-5850]
T
[46 nt withheld, positions 5852-5897]
C
[141 nt withheld, positions 5899-6039]
CCTTTGACGTTGGAGTCCACGTTCTTT
[37 nt withheld, positions 6067-6103]
ACTCTATCTCGGGCTATTCTTTTGATTTATAAGGGATTTTGCCGATTTCGGTCTATTGGTTAAAAAATGA
GCTGATTTAACAAAAATTTAACGCGAATTTTAACAAAATATTAACGTTTACAATTTTATGGTGCACTCTC
AGTACAATCTGCTCTGATGCCGCATAGTTAAGCCAGCCCCGACACCCGCCAACACCCGCTGACGCGCCCT
GACGGGCTTGTCTGCTCCCGGCATCCGCTTACAGACAAGCTGTGACCGTCTCCGGGAGCTGCATGTGTCA
GAGGTTTTCACCGTCATCACCGAAACGCGCGAGACGAAAGGGCCTCGTGATACGCCTATTTTTATAGGTT
AATGTCATGATAATAATGGTTTCTTAGACGTCAGGTGGCACTTTTCGGGGAAATGTGCGCGGAACCCCTA
TTTGTTTATTTTTCTAAATACATTCAAATATGTATCCGCTCATGAGACAATAACCCTGATAAATGCTTCA
ATAATATTGAAAAAGGAAGAGTATGAGTATTCAACATTTCCGTGTCGCCCTTATTCCCTTTTTTGCGGCA
TTTTGCCTTCCTGTTTTTGCTCACCCAGAAACGCTGGTGAAAGTAAAAGATGCTGAAGATCAGTTGGGTG
CACGAGTGGGTTACATCGAACTGGATCTCAACAGCGGTAAGATCCTTGAGAGTTTTCGCCCCGAAGAACG
TTTTCCAATGATGAGCACTTTTAAAGTTCTGCTATGTGGCGCGGTATTATCCCGTATTGACGCCGGGCAA
GAGCAACTCGGTCGCCGCATACACTATTCTCAGAATGACTTGGTTGAGTACTCACCAGTCACAGAAAAGC
ATCTTACGGATGGCATGACAGTAAGAGAATTATGCAGTGCTGCCATAACCATGAGTGATAACACTGCGGC
CAACTTACTTCTGACAACGATCGGAGGACCGAAGGAGCTAACCGCTTTTTTGCACAACATGGGGGATCAT
GTAACTCGCCTTGATCGTTGGGAACCGGAGCTGAATGAAGCCATACCAAACGACGAGCGTGACACCACGA
TGCCTGTAGCAATGGCAACAACGTTGCGCAAACTATTAACTGGCGAACTACTTACTCTAGCTTCCCGGCA
ACAATTAATAGACTGGATGGAGGCGGATAAAGTTGCAGGACCACTTCTGCGCTCGGCCCTTCCGGCTGGC
TGGTTTATTGCTGATAAATCTGGAGCCGGTGAGCGTGGAAGCCGCGGTATCATTGCAGCACTGGGGCCAG
ATGGTAAGCCCTCCCGTATCGTAGTTATCTACACGACGGGGAGTCAGGCAACTATGGATGAACGAAATAG
ACAGATCGCTGAGATAGGTGCCTCACTGATTAAGCATTGGTAACTGTCAGACCAAGTTTACTCATATATA
CTTTAGATTGATTTAAAACTTCATTTTTAATTTAAAAGGATCTAGGTGAAGATCCTTTTTGATAATCTCA
TGACCAAAATCCCTTAACGTGAGTTTTCGTTCCACTGAGCGTCAGACCCCGTAGAAAAGATCAAAGGATC
TTCTTGAGATCCTTTTTTTCTGCGCGTAATCTGCTGCTTGCAAACAAAAAAACCACCGCTACCAGCGGTG
GTTTGTTTGCCGGATCAAGAGCTACCAACTCTTTTTCCGAAGGTAACTGGCTTCAGCAGAGCGCAGATAC
CAAATACTGTTCTTCTAGTGTAGCCGTAGTTAGGCCACCACTTCAAGAACTCTGTAGCACCGCCTACATA
CCTCGCTCTGCTAATCCTGTTACCAGTGGCTGCTGCCAGTGGCGATAAGTCGTGTCTTACCGGGTTGGAC
TCAAGACGATAGTTACCGGATAAGGCGCAGCGGTCGGGCTGAACGGGGGGTTCGTGCACACAGCCCAGCT
TGGAGCGAACGACCTACACCGAACTGAGATACCTACAGCGTGAGCTATGAGAAAGCGCCACGCTTCCCGA
AGGGAGAAAGGCGGACAGGTATCCGGTAAGCGGCAGGGTCGGAACAGGAGAGCGCACGAGGGAGCTTCCA
GGGGGAAACGCCTGGTATCTTTATAGTCCTGTCGGGTTTCGCCACCTCTGACTTGAGCGTCGATTTTTGT
GATGCTCGTCAGGGGGGCGGAGCCTATGGAAAAACGCCAGCAACGCGGCCTTTTTACGGTTCCTGGCCTT
TTGCTGGCCTTTTGCTCACATGTGAGGGCCTATTTCCCATGATTCCTTCATATTTGCATATACGATACAA
GGCTGTTAGAGAGATAATTGGAATTAATTTGACTGTAAACACAAAGATATTAGTACAAAATACGTGACGT
AGAAAGTAATAATTTCTTGGGTAGTTTGCAGTTTTAAAATTATGTTTTAAAATGGACTATCATATGCTTA
CCGTAACTTGAAAGTATTTCGATTTCTTGGCTTTATATATCTTGTGGAAAGGACGAAACACCGGACTTTA
GAACCAGGACCGGTTTTAGAGCTAGAAATAGCAAGTTAAAATAAGGCTAGTCCGTTATCAACTTGAAAAA
GTGGCACCGAGTCGGTGCTTTTTTGTTTTAGAGCTAGAAATAGCAAGTTAAAATAAGGCTAGTCCGTTTT
TAGCGCGTGCGCCAATTCTGCAGACAAATGGCTCTAGAGGTACCCGTTACATAACTTACGGTAAATGGCC
CGCCTGGCTGACCGCCCAACGACCCCCGCCCATTGACGTCAATAGTAACGCCAATAGGGACTTTCCATTG
ACGTCAATGGGTGGAGTATTTACGGTAAACTGCCCACTTGGCAGTACATCAAGTGTATCATATGCCAAGT
ACGCCCCCTATTGACGTCAATGACGGTAAATGGCCCGCCTGGCATTGTGCCCAGTACATGACCTTATGGG
ACTTTCCTACTTGGCAGTACATCTACGTATTAGTCATCGCTATTACCATGGTCGAGGTGAGCCCCACGTT
CTGCTTCACTCTCCCCATCTCCCCCCCCTCCCCACCCCCAATTTTGTATTTATTTATTTTTTAATTATTT
TGTGCAGCGATGGGGGCGGGGGGGGGGGGN
